Addgene plasmid #112244: dCas9-NS3-NLS/VPR
Purpose: Encodes the drug-preservable Cas9-NS3-NLS/VPR, which can be used to activate gene expression when combined with an NS3 inhibitor and appropriately designed sgRNA.
Depositing lab: John Ngo. Depositing organization: Boston University Main Campus. Publication: Chemogenetic control of gene expression and cell signaling with antiviral drugs. Tague EP, Dotson HL, Tunney SN, Sloas DC, Ngo JT. Nat Methods. 2018 Jul;15(7):519-522. doi: 10.1038/s41592-018-0042-y. Epub 2018 Jul 2. PubMed 29967495.
Backbone
  Vector backbone: pcDNA3
  Backbone size w/o insert (bp): 5500
  Total vector size (bp): 12204
  Modifications to backbone: Hygromycin resistance
  Vector type: Mammalian Expression
  Selectable markers: Hygromycin
Growth in bacteria
  Bacterial resistance: Ampicillin, 100 μg/mL
  Growth temperature: 37°C
  Growth strain: DH5alpha
  Copy number: High Copy
Gene/Insert
  Gene/Insert name: dCas9-NS3-NLS/VPR
  Species: S. pyogenes
  Insert size (bp): 6700
  Mutation: NS3 mutant T54A
  Promoter: CMV
  Tag / fusion protein: HA (C term on NS3); AU1 (N term on NS3)
  Cloning method: Gibson Cloning
  Sequencing primers: 5′ CMV-Forward; 3′ BGH-Reverse
Resource information
  A portion of this plasmid was derived from a plasmid made by: dCas9-VPR was adapted from Chavez et al., 2015 (Addgene plasmid #63798) and NS3 was adapted from the Roger Tsien lab.
Terms and licenses: Academic/Nonprofit Terms; Industry Terms: Not Available to Industry
How to cite: dCas9-NS3-NLS/VPR was a gift from John Ngo (Addgene plasmid # 112244 ; http://n2t.net/addgene:112244 ; RRID:Addgene_112244)
