[The description below was written by a language model from this plasmid's Addgene catalogue record and pLannotate feature annotations shown in this document.]
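Description:
dCas9-NS3-NLS/VPR is a mammalian expression plasmid of about 12.2 kb built on a pcDNA3 backbone in which the mammalian selection cassette has been changed to hygromycin resistance. It is propagated in E. coli through a high-copy ColE1/pUC-type origin with ampicillin selection (AmpR under its own bla promoter) and also carries an f1 phage origin. For selection in mammalian cells, an SV40 early promoter drives HygR, followed by an SV40 polyadenylation signal. Small annotated fragments, such as the bom, lac promoter/operator, lacI and ble pieces, the truncated HIV-1 LTR, a partial T7 tag and an attB1 match, appear to be backbone or linker remnants rather than functional parts.

The payload is a single fusion protein of roughly 6.7 kb, expressed from the CMV enhancer/promoter and terminated by the bGH poly(A) signal. A T7 promoter sits just upstream of the coding region. The fusion begins with catalytically dead S. pyogenes Cas9 (annotated as the D10A/D839A/H840A/N863A form). This is followed by a hepatitis C virus NS3 protease domain carrying the T54A mutation, with an AU1 tag on its N-terminal side and an HA tag on its C-terminal side. The nuclear localization signal and VPR activator come last, and the p65/RELA and Epstein-Barr virus Rta activation domains of VPR are annotated in the feature table.

The record describes the protein as "drug-preservable". The implied mechanism is that active NS3 cleaves the fusion, separating dCas9 from the NLS/VPR portion, while an NS3 inhibitor blocks cleavage and keeps the activator intact. Together with a suitably designed sgRNA, the construct is used to switch on target gene transcription under the control of an antiviral drug.
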