Features (pLannotate 1.2.2; 25 found; start..end, strand, type, name):
     28..80      -  misc_feature   bom (fragment): basis of mobility region from pBR322
    235..614     +  enhancer       CMV enhancer: human cytomegalovirus immediate early enhancer
    615..818     +  promoter       CMV promoter: human cytomegalovirus (CMV) immediate early promoter
    814..847     +  LTR            5' LTR (truncated) (fragment): truncated 5' long terminal repeat (LTR) from HIV-1
    863..881     +  promoter       T7 promoter: promoter for bacteriophage T7 RNA polymerase
    923..5026    +  CDS            Cas9m4: catalytically dead mutant of the Cas9 endonuclease from the Streptococcus pyogenes Type II CRISPR/Cas system RNA-guided DNA-binding protein that lacks endonuclease activity due to the mutations D10A, D839A, H840A, and N863A (Mali et al., 2013)
   5039..5070    +  CDS            T7 tag (gene 10 leader) (fragment): leader peptide from bacteriophage T7 gene 10 promotes efficient translation in E. coli
   5213..5791    +  CDS            POLG_HCV77 (fragment): Experimental evidence at protein level: Swiss-Prot protein existence level 1. [RNA-directed RNA polymerase]: RNA-dependent RNA polymerase that performs primer-template recognition and RNA synthesis during viral replication. From Hepatitis C virus genotype 1a (isolate H77) (HCV).
   5972..5996    +  protein_bind   attB1: mutant version of attB; recombination site for the Gateway® BP reaction BP Clonase™
   6227..7006    +  CDS            RELA (fragment): TF65_HUMAN - Also known as NFKB3. Experimental evidence at protein level: Swiss-Prot protein existence level 1. NF-kappa-B is a pleiotropic transcription factor present in almost all cell types and is the endpoint of a series of signal transduction events that are initiated by a vast array of stimuli related to many biological processes such as inflammation, immunity, differentiation, cell growth, tumorigenesis and apoptosis. NF-kappa-B is a homo- or heterodimeric complex formed by the Rel-like domain- containing proteins RELA/p65, RELB, NFKB1/p105, NFKB1/p50, REL and NFKB2/p52. The heterodime
   7025..7594    +  CDS            Rta AD: transcriptional activation domain from the human herpesvirus 4 (Epstein-Barr virus) replication and transcription activator Rta/BRLF1 (Hardwick et al., 1992; Chavez et al., 2015)
   7635..7859    +  polyA_signal   bGH poly(A) signal: bovine growth hormone polyadenylation signal
   7863..7884    +  promoter       SV40 promoter (fragment): SV40 enhancer and early promoter
   7905..8333    +  rep_origin     f1 ori (sequence partly withheld): f1 bacteriophage origin of replication; arrow indicates direction of (+) strand synthesis
   8347..8676    +  promoter       SV40 promoter: SV40 enhancer and early promoter
   8725..9750    +  CDS            HygR: aminoglycoside phosphotransferase from E. coli; aph(4)-Ia; confers resistance to hygromycin
   9760..9885    +  CDS            ble (fragment): BLE_KLEPN - Experimental evidence at protein level: Swiss-Prot protein existence level 1. Binding protein with a strong affinity to the bleomycin family of antibiotics. Binds to CL990; an antimitotic-antibiotic compound. From Klebsiella pneumoniae.
   9880..10001   +  polyA_signal   SV40 poly(A) signal: SV40 polyadenylation signal
  10072..10094   -  protein_bind   lac operator (fragment): The lac repressor binds to the lac operator to inhibit transcription in E. coli. This inhibition can be relieved by adding lactose or isopropyl-β-D-thiogalactopyranoside (IPTG). lac repressor encoded by lacI
  10098..10128   -  promoter       lac promoter: promoter for the E. coli lac operon
  10143..10164   -  protein_bind   CAP binding site: CAP binding activates transcription in the presence of cAMP. E. coli catabolite activator protein
  10177..10269   -  CDS            lacI (fragment): lac repressor; lacI; The lac repressor binds to the lac operator to inhibit transcription in E. coli. This inhibition can be relieved by adding lactose or isopropyl-β-D-thiogalactopyranoside (IPTG).
  10452..11040   -  rep_origin     ori: high-copy-number ColE1/pMB1/pBR322/pUC origin of replication
  11211..12071   -  CDS            AmpR: β-lactamase; bla; confers resistance to ampicillin, carbenicillin, and related antibiotics
  12072..12176   -  promoter       AmpR promoter: bla
>Addgene plasmid #112244 | dCas9-NS3-NLS/VPR | addgene full sequence | sequence record 216918 | Addgene NGS Result
GACGGATCGGGAGATCTCCCGATCCCCTATGGTGCACTCTCAGTACAATCTGCTCTGATGCCGCATAGTT
AAGCCAGTATCTGCTCCCTGCTTGTGTGTTGGAGGTCGCTGAGTAGTGCGCGAGCAAAATTTAAGCTACA
ACAAGGCAAGGCTTGACCGACAATTGCATGAAGAATCTGCTTAGGGTTAGGCGTTTTGCGCTGCTTCGCG
ATGTACGGGCCAGATATACGCGTTGACATTGATTATTGACTAGTTATTAATAGTAATCAATTACGGGGTC
ATTAGTTCATAGCCCATATATGGAGTTCCGCGTTACATAACTTACGGTAAATGGCCCGCCTGGCTGACCG
CCCAACGACCCCCGCCCATTGACGTCAATAATGACGTATGTTCCCATAGTAACGCCAATAGGGACTTTCC
ATTGACGTCAATGGGTGGAGTATTTACGGTAAACTGCCCACTTGGCAGTACATCAAGTGTATCATATGCC
AAGTACGCCCCCTATTGACGTCAATGACGGTAAATGGCCCGCCTGGCATTATGCCCAGTACATGACCTTA
TGGGACTTTCCTACTTGGCAGTACATCTACGTATTAGTCATCGCTATTACCATGGTGATGCGGTTTTGGC
AGTACATCAATGGGCGTGGATAGCGGTTTGACTCACGGGGATTTCCAAGTCTCCACCCCATTGACGTCAA
TGGGAGTTTGTTTTGGCACCAAAATCAACGGGACTTTCCAAAATGTCGTAACAACTCCGCCCCATTGACG
CAAATGGGCGGTAGGCGTGTACGGTGGGAGGTCTATATAAGCAGAGCTCTCTGGCTAACTAGAGAACCCA
CTGCTTACTGGCTTATCGAAATTAATACGACTCACTATAGGGAGACCCAAGCTGGCTAGCGTTTAAACTT
AAGCTTGCCACCATGGACAAGAAGTACTCCATTGGGCTCGCTATCGGCACAAACAGCGTCGGCTGGGCCG
TCATTACGGACGAGTACAAGGTGCCGAGCAAAAAATTCAAAGTTCTGGGCAATACCGATCGCCACAGCAT
AAAGAAGAACCTCATTGGCGCCCTCCTGTTCGACTCCGGGGAGACGGCCGAAGCCACGCGGCTCAAAAGA
ACAGCACGGCGCAGATATACCCGCAGAAAGAATCGGATCTGCTACCTGCAGGAGATCTTTAGTAATGAGA
TGGCTAAGGTGGATGACTCTTTCTTCCATAGGCTGGAGGAGTCCTTTTTGGTGGAGGAGGATAAAAAGCA
CGAGCGCCACCCAATCTTTGGCAATATCGTGGACGAGGTGGCGTACCATGAAAAGTACCCAACCATATAT
CATCTGAGGAAGAAGCTTGTAGACAGTACTGATAAGGCTGACTTGCGGTTGATCTATCTCGCGCTGGCGC
ATATGATCAAATTTCGGGGACACTTCCTCATCGAGGGGGACCTGAACCCAGACAACAGCGATGTCGACAA
ACTCTTTATCCAACTGGTTCAGACTTACAATCAGCTTTTCGAAGAGAACCCGATCAACGCATCCGGAGTT
GACGCCAAAGCAATCCTGAGCGCTAGGCTGTCCAAATCCCGGCGGCTCGAAAACCTCATCGCACAGCTCC
CTGGGGAGAAGAAGAACGGCCTGTTTGGTAATCTTATCGCCCTGTCACTCGGGCTGACCCCCAACTTTAA
ATCTAACTTCGACCTGGCCGAAGATGCCAAGCTTCAACTGAGCAAAGACACCTACGATGATGATCTCGAC
AATCTGCTGGCCCAGATCGGCGACCAGTACGCAGACCTTTTTTTGGCGGCAAAGAACCTGTCAGACGCCA
TTCTGCTGAGTGATATTCTGCGAGTGAACACGGAGATCACCAAAGCTCCGCTGAGCGCTAGTATGATCAA
GCGCTATGATGAGCACCACCAAGACTTGACTTTGCTGAAGGCCCTTGTCAGACAGCAACTGCCTGAGAAG
TACAAGGAAATTTTCTTCGATCAGTCTAAAAATGGCTACGCCGGATACATTGACGGCGGAGCAAGCCAGG
AGGAATTTTACAAATTTATTAAGCCCATCTTGGAAAAAATGGACGGCACCGAGGAGCTGCTGGTAAAGCT
TAACAGAGAAGATCTGTTGCGCAAACAGCGCACTTTCGACAATGGAAGCATCCCCCACCAGATTCACCTG
GGCGAACTGCACGCTATCCTCAGGCGGCAAGAGGATTTCTACCCCTTTTTGAAAGATAACAGGGAAAAGA
TTGAGAAAATCCTCACATTTCGGATACCCTACTATGTAGGCCCCCTCGCCCGGGGAAATTCCAGATTCGC
GTGGATGACTCGCAAATCAGAAGAGACCATCACTCCCTGGAACTTCGAGGAAGTCGTGGATAAGGGGGCC
TCTGCCCAGTCCTTCATCGAAAGGATGACTAACTTTGATAAAAATCTGCCTAACGAAAAGGTGCTTCCTA
AACACTCTCTGCTGTACGAGTACTTCACAGTTTATAACGAGCTCACCAAGGTCAAATACGTCACAGAAGG
GATGAGAAAGCCAGCATTCCTGTCTGGAGAGCAGAAGAAAGCTATCGTGGACCTCCTCTTCAAGACGAAC
CGGAAAGTTACCGTGAAACAGCTCAAAGAAGACTATTTCAAAAAGATTGAATGTTTCGACTCTGTTGAAA
TCAGCGGAGTGGAGGATCGCTTCAACGCATCCCTGGGAACGTATCACGATCTCCTGAAAATCATTAAAGA
CAAGGACTTCCTGGACAATGAGGAGAACGAGGACATTCTTGAGGACATTGTCCTCACCCTTACGTTGTTT
GAAGATAGGGAGATGATTGAAGAACGCTTGAAAACTTACGCTCATCTCTTCGACGACAAAGTCATGAAAC
AGCTCAAGAGGCGCCGATATACAGGATGGGGGCGGCTGTCAAGAAAACTGATCAATGGGATCCGAGACAA
GCAGAGTGGAAAGACAATCCTGGATTTTCTTAAGTCCGATGGATTTGCCAACCGGAACTTCATGCAGTTG
ATCCATGATGACTCTCTCACCTTTAAGGAGGACATCCAGAAAGCACAAGTTTCTGGCCAGGGGGACAGTC
TTCACGAGCACATCGCTAATCTTGCAGGTAGCCCAGCTATCAAAAAGGGAATACTGCAGACCGTTAAGGT
CGTGGATGAACTCGTCAAAGTAATGGGAAGGCATAAGCCCGAGAATATCGTTATCGAGATGGCCCGAGAG
AACCAAACTACCCAGAAGGGACAGAAGAACAGTAGGGAAAGGATGAAGAGGATTGAAGAGGGTATAAAAG
AACTGGGGTCCCAAATCCTTAAGGAACACCCAGTTGAAAACACCCAGCTTCAGAATGAGAAGCTCTACCT
GTACTACCTGCAGAACGGCAGGGACATGTACGTGGATCAGGAACTGGACATCAATCGGCTCTCCGACTAC
GACGTGGCTGCTATCGTGCCCCAGTCTTTTCTCAAAGATGATTCTATTGATAATAAAGTGTTGACAAGAT
CCGATAAAGCTAGAGGGAAGAGTGATAACGTCCCCTCAGAAGAAGTTGTCAAGAAAATGAAAAATTATTG
GCGGCAGCTGCTGAACGCCAAACTGATCACACAACGGAAGTTCGATAATCTGACTAAGGCTGAACGAGGT
GGCCTGTCTGAGTTGGATAAAGCCGGCTTCATCAAAAGGCAGCTTGTTGAGACACGCCAGATCACCAAGC
ACGTGGCCCAAATTCTCGATTCACGCATGAACACCAAGTACGATGAAAATGACAAACTGATTCGAGAGGT
GAAAGTTATTACTCTGAAGTCTAAGCTGGTCTCAGATTTCAGAAAGGACTTTCAGTTTTATAAGGTGAGA
GAGATCAACAATTACCACCATGCGCATGATGCCTACCTGAATGCAGTGGTAGGCACTGCACTTATCAAAA
AATATCCCAAGCTTGAATCTGAATTTGTTTACGGAGACTATAAAGTGTACGATGTTAGGAAAATGATCGC
AAAGTCTGAGCAGGAAATAGGCAAGGCCACCGCTAAGTACTTCTTTTACAGCAATATTATGAATTTTTTC
AAGACCGAGATTACACTGGCCAATGGAGAGATTCGGAAGCGACCACTTATCGAAACAAACGGAGAAACAG
GAGAAATCGTGTGGGACAAGGGTAGGGATTTCGCGACAGTCCGGAAGGTCCTGTCCATGCCGCAGGTGAA
CATCGTTAAAAAGACCGAAGTACAGACCGGAGGCTTCTCCAAGGAAAGTATCCTCCCGAAAAGGAACAGC
GACAAGCTGATCGCACGCAAAAAAGATTGGGACCCCAAGAAATACGGCGGATTCGATTCTCCTACAGTCG
CTTACAGTGTACTGGTTGTGGCCAAAGTGGAGAAAGGGAAGTCTAAAAAACTCAAAAGCGTCAAGGAACT
GCTGGGCATCACAATCATGGAGCGATCAAGCTTCGAAAAAAACCCCATCGACTTTCTCGAGGCGAAAGGA
TATAAAGAGGTCAAAAAAGACCTCATCATTAAGCTTCCCAAGTACTCTCTCTTTGAGCTTGAAAACGGCC
GGAAACGAATGCTCGCTAGTGCGGGCGAGCTGCAGAAAGGTAACGAGCTGGCACTGCCCTCTAAATACGT
TAATTTCTTGTATCTGGCCAGCCACTATGAAAAGCTCAAAGGGTCTCCCGAAGATAATGAGCAGAAGCAG
CTGTTCGTGGAACAACACAAACACTACCTTGATGAGATCATCGAGCAAATAAGCGAATTCTCCAAAAGAG
TGATCCTCGCCGACGCTAACCTCGATAAGGTGCTTTCTGCTTACAATAAGCACAGGGATAAGCCCATCAG
GGAGCAGGCAGAAAACATTATCCACTTGTTTACTCTGACCAACTTGGGCGCGCCTGCAGCCTTCAAGTAC
TTCGACACCACCATAGACAGAAAGCGGTACACCTCTACAAAGGAGGTCCTGGACGCCACACTGATTCATC
AGTCAATTACGGGGCTCTATGAAACAAGAATCGACCTCTCTCAGCTCGGTGGAGACAGCAGGGCTGACAT
GGCCAGCATGACTGGTGGACAGCAAATGGGGTCGACGGAGGACGTGGTGTGCTGCCACTCAATCTACGGC
AAGAAGAAGGGTGATATCGACACCTACCGATACATAGGCTCTTCCGGGACAGGCTGCGTGGTCATAGTGG
GCAGGATCGTCTTGTCCGGATCCGGCACTAGTGCGCCCATCACGGCGTACGCCCAGCAGACGAGAGGCCT
CCTAGGGTGTATAATCACCAGCCTGACTGGCCGGGACAAAAACCAAGTGGAGGGTGAGGTCCAGATCGTG
TCAACTGCTACCCAAACCTTCCTGGCAACGTGCATCAATGGGGTATGCTGGGCAGTCTACCACGGGGCCG
GAACGAGGACCATCGCATCACCCAAGGGTCCTGTCATCCAGATGTATACCAATGTGGACCAAGACCTTGT
GGGCTGGCCCGCTCCTCAAGGTTCCCGCTCATTGACACCCTGTACCTGCGGCTCCTCGGACCTTTACCTG
GTCACGAGGCACGCCGATGTCATTCCCGTGCGCCGGCGAGGTGATAGCAGGGGTAGCCTGCTTTCGCCCC
GGCCCATTTCCTACTTGAAAGGCTCCTCGGGGGGTCCGCTGTTGTGCCCCGCGGGACACGCCGTGGGCCT
ATTCAGGGCCGCGGTGTGCACCCGTGGAGTGGCTAAAGCGGTGGACTTTATCCCTGTGGAGAACCTAGAG
ACAACCATGAGATCCCCGGTGTTCACGGACAACTCCTCTCCACCAGCAGTCACCCTGACGCACCCAATCA
CCAAAATCGATAGGGAGGTTCTCTACCAGGAGTTCGATGAGATGGAAGAGTGCTCTCAGCACTATCCCTA
CGATGTGCCCGATTACGCTGGCGCGTCTGCATGCCCCAAGAAGAAGAGGAAGGTGTCGCCAGGGATCCGT
CGACTTGACGCGTTGATATCAACAAGTTTGTACAAAAAAGCAGGCTACAAAGAGGCCAGCGGTTCCGGAC
GGGCTGACGCATTGGACGATTTTGATCTGGATATGCTGGGAAGTGACGCCCTCGATGATTTTGACCTTGA
CATGCTTGGTTCGGATGCCCTTGATGACTTTGACCTCGACATGCTCGGCAGTGACGCCCTTGATGATTTC
GACCTGGACATGCTGATTAACTCTAGAAGTTCCGGATCTCCGAAAAAGAAACGCAAAGTTGGTAGCCAGT
ACCTGCCCGACACCGACGACCGGCACCGGATCGAGGAAAAGCGGAAGCGGACCTACGAGACATTCAAGAG
CATCATGAAGAAGTCCCCCTTCAGCGGCCCCACCGACCCTAGACCTCCACCTAGAAGAATCGCCGTGCCC
AGCAGATCCAGCGCCAGCGTGCCAAAACCTGCCCCCCAGCCTTACCCCTTCACCAGCAGCCTGAGCACCA
TCAACTACGACGAGTTCCCTACCATGGTGTTCCCCAGCGGCCAGATCTCTCAGGCCTCTGCTCTGGCTCC
AGCCCCTCCTCAGGTGCTGCCTCAGGCTCCTGCTCCTGCACCAGCTCCAGCCATGGTGTCTGCACTGGCT
CAGGCACCAGCACCCGTGCCTGTGCTGGCTCCTGGACCTCCACAGGCTGTGGCTCCACCAGCCCCTAAAC
CTACACAGGCCGGCGAGGGCACACTGTCTGAAGCTCTGCTGCAGCTGCAGTTCGACGACGAGGATCTGGG
AGCCCTGCTGGGAAACAGCACCGATCCTGCCGTGTTCACCGACCTGGCCAGCGTGGACAACAGCGAGTTC
CAGCAGCTGCTGAACCAGGGCATCCCTGTGGCCCCTCACACCACCGAGCCCATGCTGATGGAATACCCCG
AGGCCATCACCCGGCTCGTGACAGGCGCTCAGAGGCCTCCTGATCCAGCTCCTGCCCCTCTGGGAGCACC
AGGCCTGCCTAATGGACTGCTGTCTGGCGACGAGGACTTCAGCTCTATCGCCGATATGGATTTCTCAGCC
TTGCTGGGCTCTGGCAGCGGCAGCCGGGATTCCAGGGAAGGGATGTTTTTGCCGAAGCCTGAGGCCGGCT
CCGCTATTAGTGACGTGTTTGAGGGCCGCGAGGTGTGCCAGCCAAAACGAATCCGGCCATTTCATCCTCC
AGGAAGTCCATGGGCCAACCGCCCACTCCCCGCCAGCCTCGCACCAACACCAACCGGTCCAGTACATGAG
CCAGTCGGGTCACTGACCCCGGCACCAGTCCCTCAGCCACTGGATCCAGCGCCCGCAGTGACTCCCGAGG
CCAGTCACCTGTTGGAGGATCCCGATGAAGAGACGAGCCAGGCTGTCAAAGCCCTTCGGGAGATGGCCGA
TACTGTGATTCCCCAGAAGGAAGAGGCTGCAATCTGTGGCCAAATGGACCTTTCCCATCCGCCCCCAAGG
GGCCATCTGGATGAGCTGACAACCACACTTGAGTCCATGACCGAGGATCTGAACCTGGACTCACCCCTGA
CCCCGGAATTGAACGAGATTCTGGATACCTTCCTGAACGACGAGTGCCTCTTGCATGCCATGCATATCAG
CACAGGACTGTCCATCTTCGACACATCTCTGTTTTGATCTAGAGGGCCCGTTTAAACCCGCTGATCAGCC
TCGACTGTGCCTTCTAGTTGCCAGCCATCTGTTGTTTGCCCCTCCCCCGTGCCTTCCTTGACCCTGGAAG
GTGCCACTCCCACTGTCCTTTCCTAATAAAATGAGGAAATTGCATCGCATTGTCTGAGTAGGTGTCATTC
TATTCTGGGGGGTGGGGTGGGGCAGGACAGCAAGGGGGAGGATTGGGAAGACAATAGCAGGCATGCTGGG
GATGCGGTGGGCTCTATGGCTTCTGAGGCGGAAAGAACCAGCTGGGGCTCTAGGGGGTATCCCC
[124 nt withheld, positions 7905-8028]
C
[91 nt withheld, positions 8030-8120]
A
[49 nt withheld, positions 8122-8170]
CCTTTGACGTTGGAGTCCACGTTCTTT
[37 nt withheld, positions 8198-8234]
ACCCTATCTCGGTCTATTCTTTTGATTTATAAGGGATTTTGCCGATTTCGGCCTATTGGTTAAAAAATGA
GCTGATTTAACAAAAATTTAACGCGAATTAATTCTGTGGAATGTGTGTCAGTTAGGGTGTGGAAAGTCCC
CAGGCTCCCCAGCAGGCAGAAGTATGCAAAGCATGCATCTCAATTAGTCAGCAACCAGGTGTGGAAAGTC
CCCAGGCTCCCCAGCAGGCAGAAGTATGCAAAGCATGCATCTCAATTAGTCAGCAACCATAGTCCCGCCC
CTAACTCCGCCCATCCCGCCCCTAACTCCGCCCAGTTCCGCCCATTCTCCGCCCCATGGCTGACTAATTT
TTTTTATTTATGCAGAGGCCGAGGCCGCCTCTGCCTCTGAGCTATTCCAGAAGTAGTGAGGAGGCTTTTT
TGGAGGCCTAGGCTTTTGCAAAAAGCTCCCGGGAGCTTGTATATCCATTTTCGGATCTGATCAGCACGTG
ATGAAAAAGCCTGAACTCACCGCGACGTCTGTCGAGAAGTTTCTGATCGAAAAGTTCGACAGCGTCTCCG
ACCTGATGCAGCTCTCGGAGGGCGAAGAATCTCGTGCTTTCAGCTTCGATGTAGGAGGGCGTGGATATGT
CCTGCGGGTAAATAGCTGCGCCGATGGTTTCTACAAAGATCGTTATGTTTATCGGCACTTTGCATCGGCC
GCGCTCCCGATTCCGGAAGTGCTTGACATTGGGGAATTCAGCGAGAGCCTGACCTATTGCATCTCCCGCC
GTGCACAGGGTGTCACGTTGCAAGACCTGCCTGAAACCGAACTGCCCGCTGTTCTGCAGCCGGTCGCGGA
GGCCATGGATGCGATCGCTGCGGCCGATCTTAGCCAGACGAGCGGGTTCGGCCCATTCGGACCGCAAGGA
ATCGGTCAATACACTACATGGCGTGATTTCATATGCGCGATTGCTGATCCCCATGTGTATCACTGGCAAA
CTGTGATGGACGACACCGTCAGTGCGTCCGTCGCGCAGGCTCTCGATGAGCTGATGCTTTGGGCCGAGGA
CTGCCCCGAAGTCCGGCACCTCGTGCACGCGGATTTCGGCTCCAACAATGTCCTGACGGACAATGGCCGC
ATAACAGCGGTCATTGACTGGAGCGAGGCGATGTTCGGGGATTCCCAATACGAGGTCGCCAACATCTTCT
TCTGGAGGCCGTGGTTGGCTTGTATGGAGCAGCAGACGCGCTACTTCGAGCGGAGGCATCCGGAGCTTGC
AGGATCGCCGCGGCTCCGGGCGTATATGCTCCGCATTGGTCTTGACCAACTCTATCAGAGCTTGGTTGAC
GGCAATTTCGATGATGCAGCTTGGGCGCAGGGTCGATGCGACGCAATCGTCCGATCCGGAGCCGGGACTG
TCGGGCGTACACAAATCGCCCGCAGAAGCGCGGCCGTCTGGACCGATGGCTGTGTAGAAGTACTCGCCGA
TAGTGGAAACCGACGCCCCAGCACTCGTCCGAGGGCAAAGGAATAGCACGTGCTACGAGATTTCGATTCC
ACCGCCGCCTTCTATGAAAGGTTGGGCTTCGGAATCGTTTTCCGGGACGCCGGCTGGATGATCCTCCAGC
GCGGGGATCTCATGCTGGAGTTCTTCGCCCACCCCAACTTGTTTATTGCAGCTTATAATGGTTACAAATA
AAGCAATAGCATCACAAATTTCACAAATAAAGCATTTTTTTCACTGCATTCTAGTTGTGGTTTGTCCAAA
CTCATCAATGTATCTTATCATGTCTGTATACCGTCGACCTCTAGCTAGAGCTTGGCGTAATCATGGTCAT
AGCTGTTTCCTGTGTGAAATTGTTATCCGCTCACAATTCCACACAACATACGAGCCGGAAGCATAAAGTG
TAAAGCCTGGGGTGCCTAATGAGTGAGCTAACTCACATTAATTGCGTTGCGCTCACTGCCCGCTTTCCAG
TCGGGAAACCTGTCGTGCCAGCTGCATTAATGAATCGGCCAACGCGCGGGGAGAGGCGGTTTGCGTATTG
GGCGCTCTTCCGCTTCCTCGCTCACTGACTCGCTGCGCTCGGTCGTTCGGCTGCGGCGAGCGGTATCAGC
TCACTCAAAGGCGGTAATACGGTTATCCACAGAATCAGGGGATAACGCAGGAAAGAACATGTGAGCAAAA
GGCCAGCAAAAGGCCAGGAACCGTAAAAAGGCCGCGTTGCTGGCGTTTTTCCATAGGCTCCGCCCCCCTG
ACGAGCATCACAAAAATCGACGCTCAAGTCAGAGGTGGCGAAACCCGACAGGACTATAAAGATACCAGGC
GTTTCCCCCTGGAAGCTCCCTCGTGCGCTCTCCTGTTCCGACCCTGCCGCTTACCGGATACCTGTCCGCC
TTTCTCCCTTCGGGAAGCGTGGCGCTTTCTCATAGCTCACGCTGTAGGTATCTCAGTTCGGTGTAGGTCG
TTCGCTCCAAGCTGGGCTGTGTGCACGAACCCCCCGTTCAGCCCGACCGCTGCGCCTTATCCGGTAACTA
TCGTCTTGAGTCCAACCCGGTAAGACACGACTTATCGCCACTGGCAGCAGCCACTGGTAACAGGATTAGC
AGAGCGAGGTATGTAGGCGGTGCTACAGAGTTCTTGAAGTGGTGGCCTAACTACGGCTACACTAGAAGAA
CAGTATTTGGTATCTGCGCTCTGCTGAAGCCAGTTACCTTCGGAAAAAGAGTTGGTAGCTCTTGATCCGG
CAAACAAACCACCGCTGGTAGCGGTGGTTTTTTTGTTTGCAAGCAGCAGATTACGCGCAGAAAAAAAGGA
TCTCAAGAAGATCCTTTGATCTTTTCTACGGGGTCTGACGCTCAGTGGAACGAAAACTCACGTTAAGGGA
TTTTGGTCATGAGATTATCAAAAAGGATCTTCACCTAGATCCTTTTAAATTAAAAATGAAGTTTTAAATC
AATCTAAAGTATATATGAGTAAACTTGGTCTGACAGTTACCAATGCTTAATCAGTGAGGCACCTATCTCA
GCGATCTGTCTATTTCGTTCATCCATAGTTGCCTGACTCCCCGTCGTGTAGATAACTACGATACGGGAGG
GCTTACCATCTGGCCCCAGTGCTGCAATGATACCGCGAGACCCACGCTCACCGGCTCCAGATTTATCAGC
AATAAACCAGCCAGCCGGAAGGGCCGAGCGCAGAAGTGGTCCTGCAACTTTATCCGCCTCCATCCAGTCT
ATTAATTGTTGCCGGGAAGCTAGAGTAAGTAGTTCGCCAGTTAATAGTTTGCGCAACGTTGTTGCCATTG
CTACAGGCATCGTGGTGTCACGCTCGTCGTTTGGTATGGCTTCATTCAGCTCCGGTTCCCAACGATCAAG
GCGAGTTACATGATCCCCCATGTTGTGCAAAAAAGCGGTTAGCTCCTTCGGTCCTCCGATCGTTGTCAGA
AGTAAGTTGGCCGCAGTGTTATCACTCATGGTTATGGCAGCACTGCATAATTCTCTTACTGTCATGCCAT
CCGTAAGATGCTTTTCTGTGACTGGTGAGTACTCAACCAAGTCATTCTGAGAATAGTGTATGCGGCGACC
GAGTTGCTCTTGCCCGGCGTCAATACGGGATAATACCGCGCCACATAGCAGAACTTTAAAAGTGCTCATC
ATTGGAAAACGTTCTTCGGGGCGAAAACTCTCAAGGATCTTACCGCTGTTGAGATCCAGTTCGATGTAAC
CCACTCGTGCACCCAACTGATCTTCAGCATCTTTTACTTTCACCAGCGTTTCTGGGTGAGCAAAAACAGG
AAGGCAAAATGCCGCAAAAAAGGGAATAAGGGCGACACGGAAATGTTGAATACTCATACTCTTCCTTTTT
CAATATTATTGAAGCATTTATCAGGGTTATTGTCTCATGAGCGGATACATATTTGAATGTATTTAGAAAA
ATAAACAAATAGGGGTTCCGCGCACATTTCCCCGAAAAGTGCCACCTGACGTC
